>Addgene plasmid | pLenti CMV GFP Blast (659-1) Sequencing Result | analyzer sequence | sequence record 243559
AGGTGGCACTTTTCGGGGAAATGTGCGCGGAACCCCTATTTGTTTATTTTTCTAAATACATTCAAATATG
TATCCGCTCATGAGACAATAACCCTGATAAATGCTTCAATAATATTGAAAAAGGAAGAGTATGAGTATTC
AACATTTCCGTGTCGCCCTTATTCCCTTTTTTGCGGCATTTTGCCTTCCTGTTTTTGCTCACCCAGAAAC
GCTGGTGAAAGTAAAAGATGCTGAAGATCAGTTGGGTGCACGAGTGGGTTACATCGAACTGGATCTCAAC
AGCGGTAAGATCCTTGAGAGTTTTCGCCCCGAAGAACGTTTTCCAATGATGAGCACTTTTAAAGTTCTGC
TATGTGGCGCGGTATTATCCCGTATTGACGCCGGGCAAGAGCAACTCGGTCGCCGCATACACTATTCTCA
GAATGACTTGGTTGAGTACTCACCAGTCACAGAAAAGCATCTTACGGATGGCATGACAGTAAGAGAATTA
TGCAGTGCTGCCATAACCATGAGTGATAACACTGCGGCCAACTTACTTCTGACAACGATCGGAGGACCGA
AGGAGCTAACCGCTTTTTTGCACAACATGGGGGATCATGTAACTCGCCTTGATCGTTGGGAACCGGAGCT
GAATGAAGCCATACCAAACGACGAGCGTGACACCACGATGCCTGTAGCAATGGCAACAACGTTGCGCAAA
CTATTAACTGGCGAACTACTTACTCTAGCTTCCCGGCAACAATTAATAGACTGGATGGAGGCGGATAAAG
TTGCAGGACCACTTCTGCGCTCGGCCCTTCCGGCTGGCTGGTTTATTGCTGATAAATCTGGAGCCGGTGA
GCGTGGGTCTCGCGGTATCATTGCAGCACTGGGGCCAGATGGTAAGCCCTCCCGTATCGTAGTTATCTAC
ACGACGGGGAGTCAGGCAACTATGGATGAACGAAATAGACAGATCGCTGAGATAGGTGCCTCACTGATTA
AGCATTGGTAACTGTCAGACCAAGTTTACTCATATATACTTTAGATTGATTTAAAACTTCATTTTTAATT
TAAAAGGATCTAGGTGAAGATCCTTTTTGATAATCTCATGACCAAAATCCCTTAACGTGAGTTTTCGTTC
CACTGAGCGTCAGACCCCGTAGAAAAGATCAAAGGATCTTCTTGAGATCCTTTTTTTCTGCGCGTAATCT
GCTGCTTGCAAACAAAAAAACCACCGCTACCAGCGGTGGTTTGTTTGCCGGATCAAGAGCTACCAACTCT
TTTTCCGAAGGTAACTGGCTTCAGCAGAGCGCAGATACCAAATACTGTTCTTCTAGTGTAGCCGTAGTTA
GGCCACCACTTCAAGAACTCTGTAGCACCGCCTACATACCTCGCTCTGCTAATCCTGTTACCAGTGGCTG
CTGCCAGTGGCGATAAGTCGTGTCTTACCGGGTTGGACTCAAGACGATAGTTACCGGATAAGGCGCAGCG
GTCGGGCTGAACGGGGGGTTCGTGCACACAGCCCAGCTTGGAGCGAACGACCTACACCGAACTGAGATAC
CTACAGCGTGAGCTATGAGAAAGCGCCACGCTTCCCGAAGGGAGAAAGGCGGACAGGTATCCGGTAAGCG
GCAGGGTCGGAACAGGAGAGCGCACGAGGGAGCTTCCAGGGGGAAACGCCTGGTATCTTTATAGTCCTGT
CGGGTTTCGCCACCTCTGACTTGAGCGTCGATTTTTGTGATGCTCGTCAGGGGGGCGGAGCCTATGGAAA
AACGCCAGCAACGCGGCCTTTTTACGGTTCCTGGCCTTTTGCTGGCCTTTTGCTCACATGTTCTTTCCTG
CGTTATCCCCTGATTCTGTGGATAACCGTATTACCGCCTTTGAGTGAGCTGATACCGCTCGCCGCAGCCG
AACGACCGAGCGCAGCGAGTCAGTGAGCGAGGAAGCGGAAGAGCGCCCAATACGCAAACCGCCTCTCCCC
GCGCGTTGGCCGATTCATTAATGCAGCTGGCACGACAGGTTTCCCGACTGGAAAGCGGGCAGTGAGCGCA
ACGCAATTAATGTGAGTTAGCTCACTCATTAGGCACCCCAGGCTTTACACTTTATGCTTCCGGCTCGTAT
GTTGTGTGGAATTGTGAGCGGATAACAATTTCACACAGGAAACAGCTATGACCATGATTACGCCAAGCGC
GCAATTAACCCTCACTAAAGGGAACAAAAGCTGGAGCTGCAAGCTTAATGTAGTCTTATGCAATACTCTT
GTAGTCTTGCAACATGGTAACGATGAGTTAGCAACATGCCTTACAAGGAGAGAAAAAGCACCGTGCATGC
CGATTGGTGGAAGTAAGGTGGTACGATCGTGCCTTATTAGGAAGGCAACAGACGGGTCTGACATGGATTG
GACGAACCACTGAATTGCCGCATTGCAGAGATATTGTATTTAAGTGCCTAGCTCGATACATAAACGGGTC
TCTCTGGTTAGACCAGATCTGAGCCTGGGAGCTCTCTGGCTAACTAGGGAACCCACTGCTTAAGCCTCAA
TAAAGCTTGCCTTGAGTGCTTCAAGTAGTGTGTGCCCGTCTGTTGTGTGACTCTGGTAACTAGAGATCCC
TCAGACCCTTTTAGTCAGTGTGGAAAATCTCTAGCAGTGGCGCCCGAACAGGGACTTGAAAGCGAAAGGG
AAACCAGAGGAGCTCTCTCGACGCAGGACTCGGCTTGCTGAAGCGCGCACGGCAAGAGGCGAGGGGCGGC
GACTGGTGAGTACGCCAAAAATTTTGACTAGCGGAGGCTAGAAGGAGAGAGATGGGTGCGAGAGCGTCAG
TATTAAGCGGGGGAGAATTAGATCGCGATGGGAAAAAATTCGGTTAAGGCCAGGGGGAAAGAAAAAATAT
AAATTAAAACATATAGTATGGGCAAGCAGGGAGCTAGAACGATTCGCAGTTAATCCTGGCCTGTTAGAAA
CATCAGAAGGCTGTAGACAAATACTGGGACAGCTACAACCATCCCTTCAGACAGGATCAGAAGAACTTAG
ATCATTATATAATACAGTAGCAACCCTCTATTGTGTGCATCAAAGGATAGAGATAAAAGACACCAAGGAA
GCTTTAGACAAGATAGAGGAAGAGCAAAACAAAAGTAAGACCACCGCACAGCAAGCGGCCGCTGATCTTC
AGACCTGGAGGAGGAGATATGAGGGACAATTGGAGAAGTGAATTATATAAATATAAAGTAGTAAAAATTG
AACCATTAGGAGTAGCACCCACCAAGGCAAAGAGAAGAGTGGTGCAGAGAGAAAAAAGAGCAGTGGGAAT
AGGAGCTTTGTTCCTTGGGTTCTTGGGAGCAGCAGGAAGCACTATGGGCGCAGCGTCAATGACGCTGACG
GTACAGGCCAGACAATTATTGTCTGGTATAGTGCAGCAGCAGAACAATTTGCTGAGGGCTATTGAGGCGC
AACAGCATCTGTTGCAACTCACAGTCTGGGGCATCAAGCAGCTCCAGGCAAGAATCCTGGCTGTGGAAAG
ATACCTAAAGGATCAACAGCTCCTGGGGATTTGGGGTTGCTCTGGAAAACTCATTTGCACCACTGCTGTG
CCTTGGAATGCTAGTTGGAGTAATAAATCTCTGGAACAGATTTGGAATCACACGACCTGGATGGAGTGGG
ACAGAGAAATTAACAATTACACAAGCTTAATACACTCCTTAATTGAAGAATCGCAAAACCAGCAAGAAAA
GAATGAACAAGAATTATTGGAATTAGATAAATGGGCAAGTTTGTGGAATTGGTTTAACATAACAAATTGG
CTGTGGTATATAAAATTATTCATAATGATAGTAGGAGGCTTGGTAGGTTTAAGAATAGTTTTTGCTGTAC
TTTCTATAGTGAATAGAGTTAGGCAGGGATATTCACCATTATCGTTTCAGACCCACCTCCCAACCCCGAG
GGGACCCGACAGGCCCGAAGGAATAGAAGAAGAAGGTGGAGAGAGAGACAGAGACAGATCCATTCGATTA
GTGAACGGATCTCGACGGTATCGGTTAACTTTTAAAAGAAAAGGGGGGATTGGGGGGTACAGTGCAGGGG
AAAGAATAGTAGACATAATAGCAACAGACATACAAACTAAAGAATTACAAAAACAAATTACAAAATTCAA
AATTTTATCGATAAGCTTGGGAGTTCCGCGTTACATAACTTACGGTAAATGGCCCGCCTGGCTGACCGCC
CAACGACCCCCGCCCATTGACGTCAATAATGACGTATGTTCCCATAGTAACGCCAATAGGGACTTTCCAT
TGACGTCAATGGGTGGAGTATTTACGGTAAACTGCCCACTTGGCAGTACATCAAGTGTATCATATGCCAA
GTACGCCCCCTATTGACGTCAATGACGGTAAATGGCCCGCCTGGCATTATGCCCAGTACATGACCTTATG
GGACTTTCCTACTTGGCAGTACATCTACGTATTAGTCATCGCTATTACCATGGTGATGCGGTTTTGGCAG
TACATCAATGGGCGTGGATAGCGGTTTGACTCACGGGGATTTCCAAGTCTCCACCCCATTGACGTCAATG
GGAGTTTGTTTTGGCACCAAAATCAACGGGACTTTCCAAAATGTCGTAACAACTCCGCCCCATTGACGCA
AATGGGCGGTAGGCGTGTACGGTGGGAGGTCTATATAAGCAGAGCTCGTTTAGTGAACCGTCAGATCGCC
TGGAGACGCCATCCACGCTGTTTTGACCTCCATAGAAGACACCGACTCTAGAGGATCCACCGGTCGCCAC
CATGGTGAGCAAGGGCGAGGAGCTGTTCACCGGGGTGGTGCCCATCCTGGTCGAGCTGGACGGCGACGTA
AACGGCCACAAGTTCAGCGTGTCCGGCGAGGGCGAGGGCGATGCCACCTACGGCAAGCTGACCCTGAAGT
TCATCTGCACCACCGGCAAGCTGCCCGTGCCCTGGCCCACCCTCGTGACCACCCTGACCTACGGCGTGCA
GTGCTTCAGCCGCTACCCCGACCACATGAAGCAGCACGACTTCTTCAAGTCCGCCATGCCCGAAGGCTAC
GTCCAGGAGCGCACCATCTTCTTCAAGGACGACGGCAACTACAAGACCCGCGCCGAGGTGAAGTTCGAGG
GCGACACCCTGGTGAACCGCATCGAGCTGAAGGGCATCGACTTCAAGGAGGACGGCAACATCCTGGGGCA
CAAGCTGGAGTACAACTACAACAGCCACAACGTCTATATCATGGCCGACAAGCAGAAGAACGGCATCAAG
GTGAACTTCAAGATCCGCCACAACATCGAGGACGGCAGCGTGCAGCTCGCCGACCACTACCAGCAGAACA
CCCCCATCGGCGACGGCCCCGTGCTGCTGCCCGACAACCACTACCTGAGCACCCAGTCCGCCCTGAGCAA
AGACCCCAACGAGAAGCGCGATCACATGGTCCTGCTGGAGTTCGTGACCGCCGCCGGGATCACTCTCGGC
ATGGACGAGCTGTACAAGTAAAGCGGCCGCGTCGACAATCAACCTCTGGATTACAAAATTTGTGAAAGAT
TGACTGGTATTCTTAACTATGTTGCTCCTTTTACGCTATGTGGATACGCTGCTTTAATGCCTTTGTATCA
TGCTATTGCTTCCCGTATGGCTTTCATTTTCTCCTCCTTGTATAAATCCTGGTTGCTGTCTCTTTATGAG
GAGTTGTGGCCCGTTGTCAGGCAACGTGGCGTGGTGTGCACTGTGTTTGCTGACGCAACCCCCACTGGTT
GGGGCATTGCCACCACCTGTCAGCTCCTTTCCGGGACTTTCGCTTTCCCCCTCCCTATTGCCACGGCGGA
ACTCATCGCCGCCTGCCTTGCCCGCTGCTGGACAGGGGCTCGGCTGTTGGGCACTGACAATTCCGTGGTG
TTGTCGGGGAAGCTGACGTCCTTTCCATGGCTGCTCGCCTGTGTTGCCACCTGGATTCTGCGCGGGACGT
CCTTCTGCTACGTCCCTTCGGCCCTCAATCCAGCGGACCTTCCTTCCCGCGGCCTGCTGCCGGCTCTGCG
GCCTCTTCCGCGTCTTCGCCTTCGCCCTCAGACGAGTCGGATCTCCCTTTGGGCCGCCTCCCCGCCTGGA
ATTCTGCAGATATCCGGTTAGTAATGAGTTTGGAATTAATTCTGTGGAATGTGTGTCAGTTAGGGTGTGG
AAAGTCCCCAGGCTCCCCAGCAGGCAGAAGTATGCAAAGCATGCATCTCAATTAGTCAGCAACCAGGTGT
GGAAAGTCCCCAGGCTCCCCAGCAGGCAGAAGTATGCAAAGCATGCATCTCAATTAGTCAGCAACCATAG
TCCCGCCCCTAACTCCGCCCATCCCGCCCCTAACTCCGCCCAGTTCCGCCCATTCTCCGCCCCATGGCTG
ACTAATTTTTTTTATTTATGCAGAGGCCGAGGCCGCCTCTGCCTCTGAGCTATTCCAGAAGTAGTGAGGA
GGCTTTTTTGGAGGCCTAGGCTTTTGCAAAAAGCTCCCGGGAGCTTGTATATCCATTTTCGGATCTGATC
AGCACGTGTTGACAATTAATCATCGGCATAGTATATCGGCATAGTATAATACGACAAGGTGAGGAACTAA
ACCATGGCCAAGCCTTTGTCTCAAGAAGAATCCACCCTCATTGAAAGAGCAACGGCTACAATCAACAGCA
TCCCCATCTCTGAAGACTACAGCGTCGCCAGCGCAGCTCTCTCTAGCGACGGCCGCATCTTCACTGGTGT
CAATGTATATCATTTTACTGGGGGACCTTGTGCAGAACTCGTGGTGCTGGGCACTGCTGCTGCTGCGGCA
GCTGGCAACCTGACTTGTATCGTCGCGATCGGAAATGAGAACAGGGGCATCTTGAGCCCCTGCGGACGGT
GCCGACAGGTGCTTCTCGATCTGCATCCTGGGATCAAAGCCATAGTGAAGGACAGTGATGGACAGCCGAC
GGCAGTTGGGATTCGTGAATTGCTGCCCTCTGGTTATGTGTGGGAGGGCTAAGCACAATTCGAGCTCGGT
ACCTTTAAGACCAATGACTTACAAGGCAGCTGTAGATCTTAGCCACTTTTTAAAAGAAAAGGGGGGACTG
GAAGGGCTAGCTCACTCCCAACGAAGACAAGATCTGCTTTTTGCTTGTACTGGGTCTCTCTGGTTAGACC
AGATCTGAGCCTGGGAGCTCTCTGGCTAACTAGGGAACCCACTGCTTAAGCCTCAATAAAGCTTGCCTTG
AGTGCTTCAAGTAGTGTGTGCCCGTCTGTTGTGTGACTCTGGTAACTAGAGATCCCTCAGACCCTTTTAG
TCAGTGTGGAAAATCTCTAGCAGTAGTAGTTCATGTCATCTTATTATTCAGTATTTATAACTTGCAAAGA
AATGAATATCAGAGAGTGAGAGGAACTTGTTTATTGCAGCTTATAATGGTTACAAATAAAGCAATAGCAT
CACAAATTTCACAAATAAAGCATTTTTTTCACTGCATTCTAGTTGTGGTTTGTCCAAACTCATCAATGTA
TCTTATCATGTCTGGCTCTAGCTATCCCGCCCCTAACTCCGCCCAGTTCCGCCCATTCTCCGCCCCATGG
CTGACTAATTTTTTTTATTTATGCAGAGGCCGAGGCCGCCTCGGCCTCTGAGCTATTCCAGAAGTAGTGA
GGAGGCTTTTTTGGAGGCCTAGGGACGTACCCAATTCGCCCTATAGTGAGTCGTATTACGCGCGCTCACT
GGCCGTCGTTTTACAACGTCGTGACTGGGAAAACCCTGGCGTTACCCAACTTAATCGCCTTGCAGCACAT
CCCCCTTTCGCCAGCTGGCGTAATAGCGAAGAGGCCCGCACCGATCGCCCTTCCCAACAGTTGCGCAGCC
TGAATGGCGAATGGG
[124 nt withheld, positions 7856-7979]
C
[91 nt withheld, positions 7981-8071]
A
[49 nt withheld, positions 8073-8121]
CCTTTGACGTTGGAGTCCACGTTCTTT
[37 nt withheld, positions 8149-8185]
ACCCTATCTCGGTCTATTCTTTTGATTTATAAGGGATTTTGCCGATTTCGGCCTATTGGTTAAAAAATGA
GCTGATTTAACAAAAATTTAACGCGAATTTTAACAAAATATTAACGCTTACAATTT
Features (pLannotate 1.2.2; 29 found; start..end, strand, type, name):
     26..130     +  promoter       AmpR promoter: bla
    131..991     +  CDS            AmpR: β-lactamase; bla; confers resistance to ampicillin, carbenicillin, and related antibiotics
   1162..1750    +  rep_origin     ori: high-copy-number ColE1/pMB1/pBR322/pUC origin of replication
   1933..2025    +  CDS            lacI (fragment): lac repressor; lacI; The lac repressor binds to the lac operator to inhibit transcription in E. coli. This inhibition can be relieved by adding lactose or isopropyl-β-D-thiogalactopyranoside (IPTG).
   2038..2059    +  protein_bind   CAP binding site: CAP binding activates transcription in the presence of cAMP. E. coli catabolite activator protein
   2074..2104    +  promoter       lac promoter: promoter for the E. coli lac operon
   2112..2128    +  protein_bind   lac operator: The lac repressor binds to the lac operator to inhibit transcription in E. coli. This inhibition can be relieved by adding lactose or isopropyl-β-D-thiogalactopyranoside (IPTG). lac repressor encoded by lacI
   2173..2191    +  promoter       T3 promoter: promoter for bacteriophage T3 RNA polymerase
   2219..2445    +  promoter       RSV promoter: Rous sarcoma virus enhancer/promoter
   2446..2626    +  LTR            5' LTR (truncated): truncated 5' long terminal repeat (LTR) from HIV-1
   2673..2798    +  misc_feature   HIV-1 Ψ: packaging signal of human immunodeficiency virus type 1
   2782..3145    +  CDS            HIV-1 gag (fragment): gag protein from human immunodeficiency virus 1; gag
   3291..3524    +  misc_feature   RRE: The Rev response element (RRE) of HIV-1 allows for Rev-dependent mRNA export from the nucleus to the cytoplasm.
   3901..4001    +  CDS            Rev (fragment): human immunodeficiency virus 1 (HIV-1) Rev protein; rev; enhances nuclear export of unspliced and incompletely spliced viral mRNAs
   4020..4136    +  misc_feature   cPPT/CTS: central polypurine tract and central termination sequence of HIV-1
   4159..4462    +  enhancer       CMV enhancer: human cytomegalovirus immediate early enhancer
   4463..4666    +  promoter       CMV promoter: human cytomegalovirus (CMV) immediate early promoter
   4762..5481    +  CDS            EGFP: the original enhanced GFP (Yang et al., 1996) mammalian codon-optimized
   5497..6085    +  misc_feature   WPRE: woodchuck hepatitis virus posttranscriptional regulatory element
   6141..6470    +  promoter       SV40 promoter: SV40 enhancer and early promoter
   6518..6565    +  promoter       EM7 promoter: synthetic bacterial promoter&nbsp
   6584..6982    +  CDS            BSD: blasticidin S deaminase; Aspergillus terreus BSD; confers resistance to blasticidin
   6999..7136    +  CDS            nef (fragment): NEF_HV1LA - Experimental evidence at protein level: Swiss-Prot protein existence level 1. Extracellular Nef protein targets CD4(+) T-lymphocytes for apoptosis by interacting with CXCR4 surface receptors. From Human immunodeficiency virus type 1 group M subtype B (isolate Lai) (HIV-1).
   7122..7302    +  LTR            5' LTR (truncated): truncated 5' long terminal repeat (LTR) from HIV-1
   7374..7495    +  polyA_signal   SV40 poly(A) signal: SV40 polyadenylation signal
   7514..7649    +  rep_origin     SV40 ori: SV40 origin of replication
   7670..7688    -  promoter       T7 promoter: promoter for bacteriophage T7 RNA polymerase
   7696..7851    +  CDS            lacZα (fragment): LacZα fragment of β-galactosidase; lacZ fragment
   7856..8284    +  rep_origin     f1 ori (sequence partly withheld): f1 bacteriophage origin of replication; arrow indicates direction of (+) strand synthesis
